>Addgene plasmid #214605 | pcDNA3_pLyn_EGFP | addgene full sequence | sequence record 424258 | Addgene NGS Result
GACGGATCGGGAGATCTCCCGATCCCCTATGGTGCACTCTCAGTACAATCTGCTCTGATGCCGCATAGTT
AAGCCAGTATCTGCTCCCTGCTTGTGTGTTGGAGGTCGCTGAGTAGTGCGCGAGCAAAATTTAAGCTACA
ACAAGGCAAGGCTTGACCGACAATTGCATGAAGAATCTGCTTAGGGTTAGGCGTTTTGCGCTGCTTCGCG
ATGTACGGGCCAGATATACGCGTTGACATTGATTATTGACTAGTTATTAATAGTAATCAATTACGGGGTC
ATTAGTTCATAGCCCATATATGGAGTTCCGCGTTACATAACTTACGGTAAATGGCCCGCCTGGCTGACCG
CCCAACGACCCCCGCCCATTGACGTCAATAATGACGTATGTTCCCATAGTAACGCCAATAGGGACTTTCC
ATTGACGTCAATGGGTGGAGTATTTACGGTAAACTGCCCACTTGGCAGTACATCAAGTGTATCATATGCC
AAGTACGCCCCCTATTGACGTCAATGACGGTAAATGGCCCGCCTGGCATTATGCCCAGTACATGACCTTA
TGGGACTTTCCTACTTGGCAGTACATCTACGTATTAGTCATCGCTATTACCATGGTGATGCGGTTTTGGC
AGTACATCAATGGGCGTGGATAGCGGTTTGACTCACGGGGATTTCCAAGTCTCCACCCCATTGACGTCAA
TGGGAGTTTGTTTTGGCACCAAAATCAACGGGACTTTCCAAAATGTCGTAACAACTCCGCCCCATTGACG
CAAATGGGCGGTAGGCGTGTACGGTGGGAGGTCTATATAAGCAGAGCTCTCTGGCTAACTAGAGAACCCA
CTGCTTACTGGCTTATCGAAATTAATACGACTCACTATAGGGAGACCCAAGCTTGCGGCCGCCACCATGG
GCTGCATCAAGAGCAAGCGCAAGGACAAGGATCCGATGGTGAGCAAGGGCGAGGAGCTGTTCACCGGGGT
GGTGCCCATCCTGGTCGAGCTGGACGGCGACGTAAACGGCCACAAGTTCAGCGTGTCCGGCGAGGGCGAG
GGCGATGCCACCTACGGCAAGCTGACCCTGAAGTTCATCTGCACCACCGGCAAGCTGCCCGTGCCCTGGC
CCACCCTCGTGACCACCCTGACCTACGGCGTGCAGTGCTTCAGCCGCTACCCCGACCACATGAAGCAGCA
CGACTTCTTCAAGTCCGCCATGCCCGAAGGCTACGTCCAGGAGCGCACCATCTTCTTCAAGGACGACGGC
AACTACAAGACCCGCGCCGAGGTGAAGTTCGAGGGCGACACCCTGGTGAACCGCATCGAGCTGAAGGGCA
TCGACTTCAAGGAGGACGGCAACATCCTGGGGCACAAGCTGGAGTACAACTACAACAGCCACAACGTCTA
TATCATGGCCGACAAGCAGAAGAACGGCATCAAGGTGAACTTCAAGATCCGCCACAACATCGAGGACGGC
AGCGTGCAGCTCGCCGACCACTACCAGCAGAACACCCCCATCGGCGACGGCCCCGTGCTGCTGCCCGACA
ACCACTACCTGAGCACCCAGTCCGCCCTGAGCAAAGACCCCAACGAGAAGCGCGATCACATGGTCCTGCT
GGAGTTCGTGACCGCCGCCGGGATCACTCTCGGCATGGACGAGCTGTACAAGTAAGAATTCTGCAGATAT
CCATCACACTGGCGGCCGCTCGAGCATGCATCTAGAGGGCCCTATTCTATAGTGTCACCTAAATGCTAGA
GCTCGCTGATCAGCCTCGACTGTGCCTTCTAGTTGCCAGCCATCTGTTGTTTGCCCCTCCCCCGTGCCTT
CCTTGACCCTGGAAGGTGCCACTCCCACTGTCCTTTCCTAATAAAATGAGGAAATTGCATCGCATTGTCT
GAGTAGGTGTCATTCTATTCTGGGGGGTGGGGTGGGGCAGGACAGCAAGGGGGAGGATTGGGAAGACAAT
AGCAGGCATGCTGGGGATGCGGTGGGCTCTATGGCTTCTGAGGCGGAAAGAACCAGCTGGGGCTCTAGGG
GGTATCCCC
[124 nt withheld, positions 2040-2163]
C
[91 nt withheld, positions 2165-2255]
A
[49 nt withheld, positions 2257-2305]
CCTTTGACGTTGGAGTCCACGTTCTTT
[37 nt withheld, positions 2333-2369]
ACCCTATCTCGGTCTATTCTTTTGATTTATAAGGGATTTTGCCGATTTCGGCCTATTGGTTAAAAAATGA
GCTGATTTAACAAAAATTTAACGCGAATTAATTCTGTGGAATGTGTGTCAGTTAGGGTGTGGAAAGTCCC
CAGGCTCCCCAGCAGGCAGAAGTATGCAAAGCATGCATCTCAATTAGTCAGCAACCAGGTGTGGAAAGTC
CCCAGGCTCCCCAGCAGGCAGAAGTATGCAAAGCATGCATCTCAATTAGTCAGCAACCATAGTCCCGCCC
CTAACTCCGCCCATCCCGCCCCTAACTCCGCCCAGTTCCGCCCATTCTCCGCCCCATGGCTGACTAATTT
TTTTTATTTATGCAGAGGCCGAGGCCGCCTCTGCCTCTGAGCTATTCCAGAAGTAGTGAGGAGGCTTTTT
TGGAGGCCTAGGCTTTTGCAAAAAGCTCCCGGGAGCTTGTATATCCATTTTCGGATCTGATCAAGAGACA
GGATGAGGATCGTTTCGCATGATTGAACAAGATGGATTGCACGCAGGTTCTCCGGCCGCTTGGGTGGAGA
GGCTATTCGGCTATGACTGGGCACAACAGACAATCGGCTGCTCTGATGCCGCCGTGTTCCGGCTGTCAGC
GCAGGGGCGCCCGGTTCTTTTTGTCAAGACCGACCTGTCCGGTGCCCTGAATGAACTGCAGGACGAGGCA
GCGCGGCTATCGTGGCTGGCCACGACGGGCGTTCCTTGCGCAGCTGTGCTCGACGTTGTCACTGAAGCGG
GAAGGGACTGGCTGCTATTGGGCGAAGTGCCGGGGCAGGATCTCCTGTCATCTCACCTTGCTCCTGCCGA
GAAAGTATCCATCATGGCTGATGCAATGCGGCGGCTGCATACGCTTGATCCGGCTACCTGCCCATTCGAC
CACCAAGCGAAACATCGCATCGAGCGAGCACGTACTCGGATGGAAGCCGGTCTTGTCGATCAGGATGATC
TGGACGAAGAGCATCAGGGGCTCGCGCCAGCCGAACTGTTCGCCAGGCTCAAGGCGCGCATGCCCGACGG
CGAGGATCTCGTCGTGACCCATGGCGATGCCTGCTTGCCGAATATCATGGTGGAAAATGGCCGCTTTTCT
GGATTCATCGACTGTGGCCGGCTGGGTGTGGCGGACCGCTATCAGGACATAGCGTTGGCTACCCGTGATA
TTGCTGAAGAGCTTGGCGGCGAATGGGCTGACCGCTTCCTCGTGCTTTACGGTATCGCCGCTCCCGATTC
GCAGCGCATCGCCTTCTATCGCCTTCTTGACGAGTTCTTCTGAGCGGGACTCTGGGGTTCGAAATGACCG
ACCAAGCGACGCCCAACCTGCCATCACGAGATTTCGATTCCACCGCCGCCTTCTATGAAAGGTTGGGCTT
CGGAATCGTTTTCCGGGACGCCGGCTGGATGATCCTCCAGCGCGGGGATCTCATGCTGGAGTTCTTCGCC
CACCCCAACTTGTTTATTGCAGCTTATAATGGTTACAAATAAAGCAATAGCATCACAAATTTCACAAATA
AAGCATTTTTTTCACTGCATTCTAGTTGTGGTTTGTCCAAACTCATCAATGTATCTTATCATGTCTGTAT
ACCGTCGACCTCTAGCTAGAGCTTGGCGTAATCATGGTCATAGCTGTTTCCTGTGTGAAATTGTTATCCG
CTCACAATTCCACACAACATACGAGCCGGAAGCATAAAGTGTAAAGCCTGGGGTGCCTAATGAGTGAGCT
AACTCACATTAATTGCGTTGCGCTCACTGCCCGCTTTCCAGTCGGGAAACCTGTCGTGCCAGCTGCATTA
ATGAATCGGCCAACGCGCGGGGAGAGGCGGTTTGCGTATTGGGCGCTCTTCCGCTTCCTCGCTCACTGAC
TCGCTGCGCTCGGTCGTTCGGCTGCGGCGAGCGGTATCAGCTCACTCAAAGGCGGTAATACGGTTATCCA
CAGAATCAGGGGATAACGCAGGAAAGAACATGTGAGCAAAAGGCCAGCAAAAGGCCAGGAACCGTAAAAA
GGCCGCGTTGCTGGCGTTTTTCCATAGGCTCCGCCCCCCTGACGAGCATCACAAAAATCGACGCTCAAGT
CAGAGGTGGCGAAACCCGACAGGACTATAAAGATACCAGGCGTTTCCCCCTGGAAGCTCCCTCGTGCGCT
CTCCTGTTCCGACCCTGCCGCTTACCGGATACCTGTCCGCCTTTCTCCCTTCGGGAAGCGTGGCGCTTTC
TCATAGCTCACGCTGTAGGTATCTCAGTTCGGTGTAGGTCGTTCGCTCCAAGCTGGGCTGTGTGCACGAA
CCCCCCGTTCAGCCCGACCGCTGCGCCTTATCCGGTAACTATCGTCTTGAGTCCAACCCGGTAAGACACG
ACTTATCGCCACTGGCAGCAGCCACTGGTAACAGGATTAGCAGAGCGAGGTATGTAGGCGGTGCTACAGA
GTTCTTGAAGTGGTGGCCTAACTACGGCTACACTAGAAGAACAGTATTTGGTATCTGCGCTCTGCTGAAG
CCAGTTACCTTCGGAAAAAGAGTTGGTAGCTCTTGATCCGGCAAACAAACCACCGCTGGTAGCGGTGGTT
TTTTTGTTTGCAAGCAGCAGATTACGCGCAGAAAAAAAGGATCTCAAGAAGATCCTTTGATCTTTTCTAC
GGGGTCTGACGCTCAGTGGAACGAAAACTCACGTTAAGGGATTTTGGTCATGAGATTATCAAAAAGGATC
TTCACCTAGATCCTTTTAAATTAAAAATGAAGTTTTAAATCAATCTAAAGTATATATGAGTAAACTTGGT
CTGACAGTTACCAATGCTTAATCAGTGAGGCACCTATCTCAGCGATCTGTCTATTTCGTTCATCCATAGT
TGCCTGACTCCCCGTCGTGTAGATAACTACGATACGGGAGGGCTTACCATCTGGCCCCAGTGCTGCAATG
ATACCGCGAGACCCACGCTCACCGGCTCCAGATTTATCAGCAATAAACCAGCCAGCCGGAAGGGCCGAGC
GCAGAAGTGGTCCTGCAACTTTATCCGCCTCCATCCAGTCTATTAATTGTTGCCGGGAAGCTAGAGTAAG
TAGTTCGCCAGTTAATAGTTTGCGCAACGTTGTTGCCATTGCTACAGGCATCGTGGTGTCACGCTCGTCG
TTTGGTATGGCTTCATTCAGCTCCGGTTCCCAACGATCAAGGCGAGTTACATGATCCCCCATGTTGTGCA
AAAAAGCGGTTAGCTCCTTCGGTCCTCCGATCGTTGTCAGAAGTAAGTTGGCCGCAGTGTTATCACTCAT
GGTTATGGCAGCACTGCATAATTCTCTTACTGTCATGCCATCCGTAAGATGCTTTTCTGTGACTGGTGAG
TACTCAACCAAGTCATTCTGAGAATAGTGTATGCGGCGACCGAGTTGCTCTTGCCCGGCGTCAATACGGG
ATAATACCGCGCCACATAGCAGAACTTTAAAAGTGCTCATCATTGGAAAACGTTCTTCGGGGCGAAAACT
CTCAAGGATCTTACCGCTGTTGAGATCCAGTTCGATGTAACCCACTCGTGCACCCAACTGATCTTCAGCA
TCTTTTACTTTCACCAGCGTTTCTGGGTGAGCAAAAACAGGAAGGCAAAATGCCGCAAAAAAGGGAATAA
GGGCGACACGGAAATGTTGAATACTCATACTCTTCCTTTTTCAATATTATTGAAGCATTTATCAGGGTTA
TTGTCTCATGAGCGGATACATATTTGAATGTATTTAGAAAAATAAACAAATAGGGGTTCCGCGCACATTT
CCCCGAAAAGTGCCACCTGACGTC
Features (pLannotate 1.2.2; 21 found; start..end, strand, type, name):
     28..80      -  misc_feature   bom (fragment): basis of mobility region from pBR322
    235..614     +  enhancer       CMV enhancer: human cytomegalovirus immediate early enhancer
    615..818     +  promoter       CMV promoter: human cytomegalovirus (CMV) immediate early promoter
    814..847     +  LTR            5' LTR (truncated) (fragment): truncated 5' long terminal repeat (LTR) from HIV-1
    863..881     +  promoter       T7 promoter: promoter for bacteriophage T7 RNA polymerase
    946..1665    +  CDS            EGFP: the original enhanced GFP (Yang et al., 1996) mammalian codon-optimized
   1726..1744    -  promoter       SP6 promoter: promoter for bacteriophage SP6 RNA polymerase
   1770..1994    +  polyA_signal   bGH poly(A) signal: bovine growth hormone polyadenylation signal
   1998..2019    +  promoter       SV40 promoter (fragment): SV40 enhancer and early promoter
   2040..2468    +  rep_origin     f1 ori (sequence partly withheld): f1 bacteriophage origin of replication; arrow indicates direction of (+) strand synthesis
   2482..2811    +  promoter       SV40 promoter: SV40 enhancer and early promoter
   2878..3669    +  CDS            neo: KKA2_KLEPN - Also known as kan, nptII. Experimental evidence at protein level: Swiss-Prot protein existence level 1. Resistance to kanamycin, neomycin, paromomycin, ribostamycin, butirosin and gentamicin B. From Klebsiella pneumoniae.
   3693..3851    +  CDS            ble (fragment): BLE_KLEPN - Experimental evidence at protein level: Swiss-Prot protein existence level 1. Binding protein with a strong affinity to the bleomycin family of antibiotics. Binds to CL990; an antimitotic-antibiotic compound. From Klebsiella pneumoniae.
   3846..3967    +  polyA_signal   SV40 poly(A) signal: SV40 polyadenylation signal
   4040..4056    -  protein_bind   lac operator: The lac repressor binds to the lac operator to inhibit transcription in E. coli. This inhibition can be relieved by adding lactose or isopropyl-β-D-thiogalactopyranoside (IPTG). lac repressor encoded by lacI
   4064..4094    -  promoter       lac promoter: promoter for the E. coli lac operon
   4109..4130    -  protein_bind   CAP binding site: CAP binding activates transcription in the presence of cAMP. E. coli catabolite activator protein
   4143..4235    -  CDS            lacI (fragment): lac repressor; lacI; The lac repressor binds to the lac operator to inhibit transcription in E. coli. This inhibition can be relieved by adding lactose or isopropyl-β-D-thiogalactopyranoside (IPTG).
   4418..5006    -  rep_origin     ori: high-copy-number ColE1/pMB1/pBR322/pUC origin of replication
   5177..6037    -  CDS            AmpR: β-lactamase; bla; confers resistance to ampicillin, carbenicillin, and related antibiotics
   6038..6142    -  promoter       AmpR promoter: bla
