[The description below was written by a language model from this plasmid's Addgene catalogue record and pLannotate feature annotations shown in this document.]
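Description:
pcDNA3_pLyn_EGFP is a mammalian expression plasmid built on the pcDNA3 backbone that produces EGFP directed to the plasma membrane. It is propagated in E. coli as a high-copy plasmid through a ColE1/pUC-type origin and is selected with ampicillin via the β-lactamase gene and its native promoter. An f1 origin is also present, allowing single-stranded DNA production. For selection in mammalian cells, the backbone carries a neomycin/kanamycin phosphotransferase gene driven by the SV40 enhancer/early promoter and terminated by an SV40 polyadenylation signal, which would permit G418 selection of stable transfectants. The annotation software also flagged several short fragments (bom, HIV-1 LTR, ble, lacI, and lac promoter/operator elements); these are partial matches or backbone remnants and are not functional parts of the design.

The payload is a 759 bp lyn-EGFP insert cloned between BamHI and EcoRI sites, both retained. Transcription is driven by the human cytomegalovirus immediate-early enhancer and promoter and terminated by the bovine growth hormone polyadenylation signal. T7 and SP6 promoters flank the cloning region. The feature table annotates only the mammalian codon-optimized EGFP coding sequence. The N-terminal lyn targeting sequence described in the catalogue entry is not separately annotated and presumably lies in the short stretch just upstream of EGFP. Such Lyn kinase-derived leader motifs generally anchor a fusion protein to the inner leaflet of the plasma membrane through lipid modification. The construct serves as a membrane-localized green fluorescent marker for live-cell or fixed-cell imaging, and the associated publication concerns unmixing of spectrally overlapping fluorophores.
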