Addgene plasmid #214605: pcDNA3_pLyn_EGFP
Purpose: Expresses fluorescent protein EGFP targeted to plasma membrane
Depositing lab: Peter Dedecker. Publication: Per-pixel unmixing of spectrally overlapping fluorophores using intra-exposure excitation modulation. Valenta H, Bierbuesse F, Vitale R, Ruckebusch C, Vandenberg W, Dedecker P. Talanta. 2024 Mar 10.1016/j.talanta.2023.125397 PubMed 38048682.
Backbone
  Vector backbone: pcDNA3
  Vector type: Mammalian Expression
Growth in bacteria
  Bacterial resistance: Ampicillin, 100 μg/mL
  Growth temperature: 37°C
  Growth strain: DH5alpha
  Copy number: High Copy
Gene/Insert
  Gene/Insert name: lyn-EGFP
  Insert size (bp): 759
  Promoter: CMV
  Tag / fusion protein: lyn targetting (N terminal on insert)
  Cloning method: Restriction Enzyme; 5′ cloning site BamHI (not destroyed); 3′ cloning site EcoRI (not destroyed)
  Sequencing primers: 5′ GCAAATGGGCGGTAGGCGT; 3′ TAGAAGGCACAGTCGAGGCT
Terms and licenses: Academic/Nonprofit Terms; Industry Terms: Not Available to Industry
How to cite: pcDNA3_pLyn_EGFP was a gift from Peter Dedecker (Addgene plasmid # 214605 ; http://n2t.net/addgene:214605 ; RRID:Addgene_214605)
